Addgene plasmid #40553: pEMB12 / LRRK2_BC_1847_2210
Depositing lab: Michael J Fox Foundation MJFF. Depositing organization: Michael J Fox Foundation.
Backbone
  Vector backbone: pEMB12
  Backbone manufacturer: Emerald
  Vector type: Baculovirus
Growth in bacteria
  Bacterial resistance: Ampicillin, 100 μg/mL
  Growth temperature: 37°C
  Growth strain: Top10
  Copy number: High Copy
Gene/Insert
  Gene/Insert name: LRRK2
  Species: H. sapiens (human)
  Mutation: WT; aa1847_2210
  Entrez Gene: LRRK2 (a.k.a. AURA17, DARDARIN, PARK8, RIPK7, ROCO2)
  Promoter: polH
  Tag / fusion protein: 6xHis (N terminal on insert)
  Cloning method: Restriction Enzyme; 5′ cloning site BamHI (destroyed during cloning); 3′ cloning site HindIII (destroyed during cloning)
  Sequencing primers: 5′ DSP2466For:GAATTTCGTCGACAGATC; 3′ DSP2466Rev:AATAACCCGGATCAGCTT
Terms and licenses: Academic/Nonprofit Terms; Industry Terms
How to cite: pEMB12 / LRRK2_BC_1847_2210 was a gift from Michael J Fox Foundation MJFF (Addgene plasmid # 40553 ; http://n2t.net/addgene:40553 ; RRID:Addgene_40553)
