[The description below was written by a language model from this plasmid's Addgene catalogue record and pLannotate feature annotations shown in this document.]
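Description:
pEMB12 / LRRK2_BC_1847_2210 is catalogued as a baculovirus-type vector on the Emerald pEMB12 backbone. It carries a wild-type fragment of human LRRK2 (residues 1847–2210, the part of the protein containing the kinase domain) with an N-terminal 6xHis tag under the polyhedrin (polH) promoter. The insert was placed between BamHI and HindIII sites, both destroyed during cloning. The plasmid is listed as high copy and ampicillin selected in E. coli.

The annotated 5,833 nt depositor sequence does not match that catalogue description in several respects. No polH promoter, baculoviral recombination or transposition arms, or other insect-virus elements were detected. Instead the layout is that of an arabinose-inducible bacterial expression plasmid. A divergently transcribed araC regulator gene spans the numbering origin, and an araBAD promoter drives an E. coli thioredoxin (trxA) coding sequence that runs directly into the LRRK2 fragment. The two annotated ranges overlap slightly, which suggests a thioredoxin–LRRK2 fusion of the kind often used to improve solubility. The cassette is followed by the 5S rRNA segment and the rrnB T1 and T2 terminators. The His tag is not separately annotated, so its position cannot be confirmed from the table.

The remaining features are β-lactamase with its own promoter, an f1 origin, a high-copy ColE1/pUC-type origin, and pBR322-derived remnants (bom, rop, tet promoter and TcR fragments).

The sequence therefore points to arabinose-induced production of a LRRK2 kinase-region fragment in E. coli for purification and biochemical or structural work related to Parkinson's disease. The vector type and promoter given in the catalogue should be checked before planning insect-cell expression.
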