Features (pLannotate 1.2.2; 15 found; start..end, strand, type, name):
    615..899     +  promoter       araBAD promoter: araBAD; promoter of the L-arabinose operon of E. coli; the araC regulatory gene is transcribed in the opposite direction (Guzman et al., 1995)
    961..1284    +  CDS            trxA: THIO_ECO57 - Experimental evidence at protein level: Swiss-Prot protein existence level 1. Participates in various redox reactions through the reversible oxidation of its active center dithiol to a disulfide and catalyzes dithiol-disulfide exchange reactions. From Escherichia coli O157:H7.
   1255..2409    +  CDS            LRRK2 (fragment): LRRK2_HUMAN - Also known as PARK8. Experimental evidence at protein level: Swiss-Prot protein existence level 1. Serine/threonine-protein kinase which phosphorylates a broad range of proteins involved in multiple processes such as neuronal plasticity, autophagy, and vesicle trafficking (PubMed:20949042, PubMed:22012985, PubMed:26824392, PubMed:29125462, PubMed:28720718, PubMed:29127255, PubMed:30398148, PubMed:29212815, PubMed:30635421, PubMed:21850687, PubMed:23395371, PubMed:17114044, PubMed:24687852, PubMed:26014385, PubMed:25201882). Is a key regulator of RAB GTPases by regulating the GTP/
   2488..2603    +  ncRNA          5S rRNA: Accession: RF00001 - 5S ribosomal RNA
   2607..2693    +  terminator     rrnB T1 terminator: Escherichia coli rrnB; transcription terminator T1 from the E. coli rrnB gene
   2785..2812    +  terminator     rrnB T2 terminator: transcription terminator T2 from the E. coli rrnB gene
   2831..2922    +  promoter       AmpR promoter: bla
   2923..3783    +  CDS            AmpR: β-lactamase; bla; confers resistance to ampicillin, carbenicillin, and related antibiotics
   3825..4280    +  rep_origin     f1 ori (sequence partly withheld): f1 bacteriophage origin of replication; arrow indicates direction of (+) strand synthesis
   4391..4979    +  rep_origin     ori: high-copy-number ColE1/pMB1/pBR322/pUC origin of replication
   5165..5216    -  misc_feature   bom (fragment): basis of mobility region from pBR322
   5332..5372    -  CDS            rop (fragment): Rop protein, which maintains plasmids at low copy number; rop
   5384..5425    -  CDS            TcR (fragment): tetracycline efflux protein; tet; confers resistance to tetracycline
   5435..5453    +  promoter       tet promoter (fragment): E. coli promoter for tetracycline efflux protein gene
   5543..588     -  CDS            araC (across the origin): L-arabinose regulatory protein; araC
>Addgene plasmid #40553 | pEMB12 / LRRK2_BC_1847_2210 | depositor full sequence | sequence record 52226 | pEMB12 / LRRK2_BC_1847_2210 sequence 5833 bps
ATCAAAATTGCTGTCTGCCAGGTGATCGCTGATGTACTGACAAGCCTCGCGTACCCGATTATCCATCGGT
GGATGGAGCGACTCGTTAATCGCTTCCATGCGCCGCAGTAACAATTGCTCAAGCAGATTTATCGCCAGCA
GCTCCGAATAGCGCCCTTCCCCTTGCCCGGCGTTAATGATTTGCCCAAACAGGTCGCTGAAATGCGGCTG
GTGCGCTTCATCCGGGCGAAAGAACCCCGTATTGGCAAATATTGACGGCCAGTTAAGCCATTCATGCCAG
TAGGCGCGCGGACGAAAGTAAACCCACTGGTGATACCATTCGCGAGCCTCCGGATGACGACCGTAGTGAT
GAATCTCTCCTGGCGGGAACAGCAAAATATCACCCGGTCGGCAAACAAATTCTCGTCCCTGATTTTTCAC
CACCCCCTGACCGCGAATGGTGAGATTGAGAATATAACCTTTCATTCCCAGCGGTCGGTCGATAAAAAAA
TCGAGATAACCGTTGGCCTCAATCGGCGTTAAACCCGCCACCAGATGGGCATTAAACGAGTATCCCGGCA
GCAGGGGATCATTTTGCGCTTCAGCCATACTTTTCATACTCCCGCCATTCAGAGAAGAAACCAATTGTCC
ATATTGCATCAGACATTGCCGTCACTGCGTCTTTTACTGGCTCTTCTCGCTAACCAAACCGGTAACCCCG
CTTATTAAAAGCATTCTGTAACAAAGCGGGACCAAAGCCATGACAAAAACGCGTAACAAAAGTGTCTATA
ATCACGGCAGAAAAGTCCACATTGATTATTTGCACGGCGTCACACTTTGCTATGCCATAGCATTTTTATC
CATAAGATTAGCGGCTCCTACCTGACGCTTTTTATCGCAACTCTCTACTGTTTCTCCATACCCGTTTTTT
TGGGCTAGCAGGAGGAATTCATGAAGCATCACCACCATCACCATCTCGAGTCCGATAAGATAATCCACCT
GACTGACGACTCCTTCGATACCGACGTGCTGAAGGCAGACGGTGCTATCCTCGTTGACTTCTGGGCCCAC
TGGTGTGGTCCTTGCAAGATGATAGCTCCTATTCTTGACGAGATCGCAGACGAATACCAAGGTAAGCTGA
CCGTTGCTAAGCTGAACATTGATCATAACCCTGGCACCGCACCTAAATACGGCATCCGTGGCATCCCAAC
TTTGCTCCTGTTCAAGAATGGTGAAGTAGCAGCTACCAAGGTAGGCGCACTGTCTAAAGGCCAGCTGAAA
GAATTTCTGGACGCCAACTTAGCTTTAGTTCCTCGCGGATCCAGGCTGACCATCCCCATCTCCCAGATTG
CACCCGACCTTATCCTCGCTGACCTGCCTCGCAACATCATGCTGAACAATGACGAGCTGGAGTTTGAACA
AGCACCCGAGTTCCTGCTAGGCGACGGCTCTTTCGGTTCAGTTTACCGTGCTGCTTACGAGGGTGAAGAG
GTTGCCGTGAAGATTTTTAACAAGCACACTTCGCTCCGTCTGCTGCGTCAGGAGCTTGTGGTTCTCTGCC
ACCTGCACCACCCTTCCCTGATCTCCCTGCTGGCCGCCGGCATTAGGCCTCGCATGCTAGTGATGGAACT
GGCCAGTAAGGGTTCATTGGACCGCCTGCTGCAGCAGGACAAGGCTAGCCTGACCCGTACGCTCCAGCAC
CGTATCGCCCTGCATGTGGCCGACGGACTGCGCTACTTGCACAGTGCCATGATCATTTATCGCGATCTGA
AGCCTCATAATGTTCTTCTGTTCACGCTCTACCCAAACGCAGCTATCATTGCCAAAATTGCCGATTACGG
CATAGCCCAGTACTGCTGTCGTATGGGTATCAAGACTAGCGAGGGTACACCTGGGTTCCGCGCTCCCGAA
GTCGCACGCGGGAACGTGATCTACAACCAGCAGGCCGACGTGTACTCGTTTGGCCTGCTCCTGTATGACA
TTCTCACTACCGGAGGCCGGATTGTGGAGGGCCTGAAATTTCCCAACGAGTTCGACGAGCTGGAGATCCA
GGGCAAGCTGCCTGACCCCGTGAAGGAGTACGGTTGTGCACCCTGGCCTATGGTGGAGAAGCTCATTAAG
CAGTGTCTGAAGGAGAACCCTCAGGAACGCCCCACAAGCGCCCAGGTGTTCGACATTCTAAACTCTGCAG
AGTTAGTGTGTCTGACTAGGCGTATCTTACTCCCGAAGAACGTGATCGTTGAGTGCATGGTGGCAACGCA
CCACAACTCGCGTAACGCTAGCATCTGGTTAGGATGTGGGCATACCGATCGTGGCCAGCTGAGTTTCCTC
GACCTCAACACCGAGGGGTATACTAGCGAGGAGGTCGCTGATTCACGCATTCTGTGCCTCGCCCTTGTCC
ATCTGCCTGTTGAGTGATAAGCTTGGCTGTTTTGGCGGATGAGAGAAGATTTTCAGCCTGATACAGATTA
AATCAGAACGCAGAAGCGGTCTGATAAAACAGAATTTGCCTGGCGGCAGTAGCGCGGTGGTCCCACCTGA
CCCCATGCCGAACTCAGAAGTGAAACGCCGTAGCGCCGATGGTAGTGTGGGGTCTCCCCATGCGAGAGTA
GGGAACTGCCAGGCATCAAATAAAACGAAAGGCTCAGTCGAAAGACTGGGCCTTTCGTTTTATCTGTTGT
TTGTCGGTGAACGCTCTCCTGAGTAGGACAAATCCGCCGGGAGCGGATTTGAACGTTGCGAAGCAACGGC
CCGGAGGGTGGCGGGCAGGACGCCCGCCATAAACTGCCAGGCATCAAATTAAGCAGAAGGCCATCCTGAC
GGATGGCCTTTTTGCGTTTCTACAAACTCTTTTGTTTATTTTTCTAAATACATTCAAATATGTATCCGCT
CATGAGACAATAACCCTGATAAATGCTTCAATAATATTGAAAAAGGAAGAGTATGAGTATTCAACATTTC
CGTGTCGCCCTTATTCCCTTTTTTGCGGCATTTTGCCTTCCTGTTTTTGCTCACCCAGAAACGCTGGTGA
AAGTAAAAGATGCTGAAGATCAGTTGGGTGCACGAGTGGGTTACATCGAACTGGATCTCAACAGCGGTAA
GATCCTTGAGAGTTTTCGCCCCGAAGAACGTTTTCCAATGATGAGCACTTTTAAAGTTCTGCTATGTGGC
GCGGTATTATCCCGTGTTGACGCCGGGCAAGAGCAACTCGGTCGCCGCATACACTATTCTCAGAATGACT
TGGTTGAGTACTCACCAGTCACAGAAAAGCATCTTACGGATGGCATGACAGTAAGAGAATTATGCAGTGC
TGCCATAACCATGAGTGATAACACTGCGGCCAACTTACTTCTGACAACGATCGGAGGACCGAAGGAGCTA
ACCGCTTTTTTGCACAACATGGGGGATCATGTAACTCGCCTTGATCGTTGGGAACCGGAGCTGAATGAAG
CCATACCAAACGACGAGCGTGACACCACGATGCCTGCAGCAATGGCAACAACGTTGCGCAAACTATTAAC
TGGCGAACTACTTACTCTAGCTTCCCGGCAACAATTAATAGACTGGATGGAGGCGGATAAAGTTGCAGGA
CCACTTCTGCGCTCGGCCCTTCCGGCTGGCTGGTTTATTGCTGATAAATCTGGAGCCGGTGAGCGTGGGT
CTCGCGGTATCATTGCAGCACTGGGGCCAGATGGTAAGCCCTCCCGTATCGTAGTTATCTACACGACGGG
GAGTCAGGCAACTATGGATGAACGAAATAGACAGATCGCTGAGATAGGTGCCTCACTGATTAAGCATTGG
TAACTGTCAGACCAAGTTTACTCATATATACTTTAGATTGATT
[125 nt withheld, positions 3824-3948]
C
[141 nt withheld, positions 3950-4090]
CCTTTGACGTTGGAGTCCACGTTCTTTAATAGTGGACTCTTGTTCCAAACTTGAACAACACTCAACCCTA
TCTCGGGCTATTCTTTTGATTTATAAGGGATTTTGCCGATTTCGGCCTATTGGTTAAAAAATGAGCTGAT
TTAACAAAAATTTAACGCGAATTTTAACAAAATATTAACGTTTACAATTTAAAAGGATCTAGGTGAAGAT
CCTTTTTGATAATCTCATGACCAAAATCCCTTAACGTGAGTTTTCGTTCCACTGAGCGTCAGACCCCGTA
GAAAAGATCAAAGGATCTTCTTGAGATCCTTTTTTTCTGCGCGTAATCTGCTGCTTGCAAACAAAAAAAC
CACCGCTACCAGCGGTGGTTTGTTTGCCGGATCAAGAGCTACCAACTCTTTTTCCGAAGGTAACTGGCTT
CAGCAGAGCGCAGATACCAAATACTGTCCTTCTAGTGTAGCCGTAGTTAGGCCACCACTTCAAGAACTCT
GTAGCACCGCCTACATACCTCGCTCTGCTAATCCTGTTACCAGTGGCTGCTGCCAGTGGCGATAAGTCGT
GTCTTACCGGGTTGGACTCAAGACGATAGTTACCGGATAAGGCGCAGCGGTCGGGCTGAACGGGGGGTTC
GTGCACACAGCCCAGCTTGGAGCGAACGACCTACACCGAACTGAGATACCTACAGCGTGAGCTATGAGAA
AGCGCCACGCTTCCCGAAGGGAGAAAGGCGGACAGGTATCCGGTAAGCGGCAGGGTCGGAACAGGAGAGC
GCACGAGGGAGCTTCCAGGGGGAAACGCCTGGTATCTTTATAGTCCTGTCGGGTTTCGCCACCTCTGACT
TGAGCGTCGATTTTTGTGATGCTCGTCAGGGGGGCGGAGCCTATGGAAAAACGCCAGCAACGCGGCCTTT
TTACGGTTCCTGGCCTTTTGCTGGCCTTTTGCTCACATGTTCTTTCCTGCGTTATCCCCTGATTCTGTGG
ATAACCGTATTACCGCCTTTGAGTGAGCTGATACCGCTCGCCGCAGCCGAACGACCGAGCGCAGCGAGTC
AGTGAGCGAGGAAGCGGAAGAGCGCCTGATGCGGTATTTTCTCCTTACGCATCTGTGCGGTATTTCACAC
CGCATAGGGTCATGGCTGCGCCCCGACACCCGCCAACACCCGCTGACGCGCCCTGACGGGCTTGTCTGCT
CCCGGCATCCGCTTACAGACAAGCTGTGACCGTCTCCGGGAGCTGCATGTGTCAGAGGTTTTCACCGTCA
TCACCGAAACGCGCGAGGCAGCAAGGAGATGGCGCGCCGGTGATGCCGGCCACGATGCGTCCGGCGTAGA
GGATCTGCTCATGTTTGACAGCTTATCATCGATGCATAATGTGCCTGTCAAATGGACGAAGCAGGGATTC
TGCAAACCCTATGCTACTCCGTCAAGCCGTCAATTGTCTGATTCGTTACCAATTATGACAACTTGACGGC
TACATCATTCACTTTTTCTTCACAACCGGCACGGAACTCGCTCGGGCTGGCCCCGGTGCATTTTTTAAAT
ACCCGCGAGAAATAGAGTTGATCGTCAAAACCAACATTGCGACCGACGGTGGCGATAGGCATCCGGGTGG
TGCTCAAAAGCAGCTTCGCCTGGCTGATACGTTGGTCCTCGCGCCAGCTTAAGACGCTAATCCCTAACTG
CTGGCGGAAAAGATGTGACAGACGCGACGGCGACAAGCAAACATGCTGTGCGACGCTGGCGAT
