>Addgene plasmid #40553 | pEMB12 / LRRK2_BC_1847_2210 | addgene partial sequence | sequence record 54296 | pBAD-rev
GCCAAGCTTATCACTCAACAGGCAGATGGACAAGGGCGAGGCACAGAATGCGTGAATCAGCGACCTCCTC
GCTAGTATACCCCTCGGTGTTGAGGTCGAGGAAACTCAGCTGGCCACGATCGGTATGCCCACATCCTAAC
CAGATGCTAGCGTTACGCGAGTTGTGGTGCGTTGCCACCATGCACTCAACGATCACGTTCTTCGGGAGTA
AGATACGCCTAGTCAGACACACTAACTCTGCAGAGTTTAGAATGTCGAACACCTGGGCGCTTGTGGGGCG
TTCCTGAGGGTTCTCCTTCAGACACTGCTTAATGAGCTTCTCCACCATAGGCCAGGGTGCACAACCGTAC
TCCTTCACGGGGTCAGGCAGCTTGCCCTGGATCTCCAGCTCGTCGAACTCGTTGGGAAATTTCAGGCCCT
CCACAATCCGGCCTCCGGTAGTGAGAATGTCATACAGGAGCAGGCCAAACGAGTACACGTCGGCCTGCTG
GTTGTAGATCACGTTCCCGCGTGCGACTTCGGGAGCGCGGAACCCAGGTGTACCCTCGCTAGTCTTGATA
CCCATACGACAGCAGTACTGGGCTATGCCGTAATCGGCAATTTTGGCAATGATAGCTGCGTTTGGGTAGA
GCGTGAACAGAAGAACATTATGAGGCTTCAGATCGCGATAAATGATCATGGCACTGTGCAAGTAGCGCAG
TCCGTCGGCCACATGCAGGGCGATACGGTGCTGGAGCGTACGGGTCAGGCTAGCCTTGTCCTGCTGCAGC
AGGCGGTCCAATGAACCCTTACTGGCCAGTTCCATCACTAGCATGCGAGGCCTA
