>Addgene plasmid #40553 | pEMB12 / LRRK2_BC_1847_2210 | addgene partial sequence | sequence record 54297 | pBAD-fwd
GCTTTTTATCGCAACTCTCTACTGTTTCTCCATACCCGTTTTTTTGGGCTAGCAGGAGGAATTCATGAAG
CATCACCACCATCACCATCTCGAGTCCGATAAGATAATCCACCTGACTGACGACTCCTTCGATACCGACG
TGCTGAAGGCAGACGGTGCTATCCTCGTTGACTTCTGGGCCCACTGGTGTGGTCCTTGCAAGATGATAGC
TCCTATTCTTGACGAGATCGCAGACGAATACCAAGGTAAGCTGACCGTTGCTAAGCTGAACATTGATCAT
AACCCTGGCACCGCACCTAAATACGGCATCCGTGGCATCCCAACTTTGCTCCTGTTCAAGAATGGTGAAG
TAGCAGCTACCAAGGTAGGCGCACTGTCTAAAGGCCAGCTGAAAGAATTTCTGGACGCCAACTTAGCTTT
AGTTCCTCGCGGATCCAGGCTGACCATCCCCATCTCCCAGATTGCACCCGACCTTATCCTCGCTGACCTG
CCTCGCAACATCATGCTGAACAATGACGAGCTGGAGTTTGAACAAGCACCCGAGTTCCTGCTAGGCGACG
GCTCTTTCGGTTCAGTTTACCGTGCTGCTTACGAGGGTGAAGAGGTTGCCGTGAAGATTTTTAACAAGCA
CACTTCGCTCCGTCTGCTGCGTCAGGAGCTTGTGGTTCTCTGCCACCTGCACCACCCTTCCCTGATCTCC
CTGCTGGCCGCCGGCATTAGGCCTCGCATGCTAGTGATGGAACTGGCCAGTAAGGGTTCATTGGACCGCC
TGCTGCAGCAGGACAAGGCTAGCCTGACCCGTACGCTCCAGCACC
